Addgene plasmid #13287: GFP-NPM NLS1/2D
Depositing lab: Xin Wang. Depositing organization: National Cancer Institute (NCI). Publication: Temporal and spatial control of nucleophosmin by the Ran-Crm1 complex in centrosome duplication. Wang W, Budhu A, Forgues M, Wang XW. Nat Cell Biol. 2005 Aug . 7(8):823-30. 10.1038/ncb1282 PubMed 16041368.
Backbone
  Vector backbone: pEGFP-C2
  Backbone size w/o insert (bp): 4700
  Vector type: Mammalian Expression
  Selectable markers: Neomycin (select with G418)
Growth in bacteria
  Bacterial resistance: Kanamycin, 50 μg/mL
  Growth temperature: 37°C
  Growth strain: DH5alpha
  Copy number: High Copy
Gene/Insert
  Gene/Insert name: NPM (alt name: B23.1)
  Species: H. sapiens (human)
  Insert size (bp): 900
  Mutation: Deletion of aa134-aa142, aa150-aa155
  Entrez Gene: NPM1 (a.k.a. B23, NPM)
  Tag / fusion protein: Flag (N terminal on insert)
  Cloning method: Restriction Enzyme; 5′ cloning site BamHI (not destroyed); 3′ cloning site BamHI (not destroyed)
  Sequencing primers: 5′ EGFP-C
Resource information
  A portion of this plasmid was derived from a plasmid made by: K. Nagata (U of Tsukuba, Japan)
Terms and licenses: Academic/Nonprofit Terms; Industry Terms: Not Available to Industry
Depositor comments: NLS1/2D=nuclear localiztion signal deletion
How to cite: GFP-NPM NLS1/2D was a gift from Xin Wang (Addgene plasmid # 13287 ; http://n2t.net/addgene:13287 ; RRID:Addgene_13287)
