[The description below was written by a language model from this plasmid's Addgene catalogue record.]
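Description:
GFP-NPM NLS1/2D is a mammalian expression plasmid built on the pEGFP-C2 backbone (about 4.7 kb without insert) that encodes a mutant form of human nucleophosmin (NPM1, also called B23 or B23.1) fused to the C-terminus of EGFP. It is maintained as a high-copy plasmid in E. coli under kanamycin selection. The same resistance cassette provides neomycin resistance in mammalian cells, so stable transfectants can be selected with G418. The record gives no feature table and does not name the promoter. Vectors of the pEGFP-C series generally drive the fusion from the CMV immediate-early promoter, with the multiple cloning site placed downstream of the EGFP coding sequence.

The insert of roughly 900 bp was cloned into a BamHI site, which is preserved at both ends. Because the same enzyme flanks the insert, its orientation is not enforced by the cloning strategy. The NPM sequence carries a Flag tag at its N-terminus, so the expected product is EGFP–Flag–NPM, detectable by fluorescence or by anti-Flag reagents. The defining feature is a double deletion removing amino acids 134–142 and 150–155. The depositor describes this as deletion of the nuclear localization signals (NLS1 and NLS2), and the mutant would therefore be expected to be impaired in nuclear import.

The associated study concerns temporal and spatial control of nucleophosmin by the Ran–Crm1 complex during centrosome duplication. The construct is thus suited to live or fixed-cell imaging comparisons of the localization and centrosomal behaviour of import-defective versus wild-type NPM. Part of the plasmid was derived from material made by another laboratory.
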