>Addgene plasmid #13287 | GFP-NPM NLS1/2D | addgene partial sequence | sequence record 19659 | 13287 with EGFP-C
CCGGCATGGACGAGCTGTCAGTCCGGACTCAGATCTCGAGCTCAAGCTTCGAATTCTGCAGTCGACGGTA
CCGCGGGCCCGGGATCCGCCGCCACCATGGACTACAAGGATGACGACGACAAGCATATGGAAGATTCGAT
GGACATGGACATGAGCCCCCTGAGGCCCCAGAACTATCTTTTCGGTTGTGAACTAAAGGCCGACAAAGAT
TATCACTTTAAGGTGGATAATGATGAAAATGAGCACCAGTTATCTTTAAGAACGGTCAGTTTAGGGGCTG
GTGCAAAGGATGAGTTGCACATTGTTGAAGCAGAGGCAATGAATTACGAAGGCAGTCCAATTAAAGTAAC
ACTGGCAACTTTGAAAATGTCTGTACAGCCAACGGTTTCCCTTGGGGGCTTTGAAATAACACCACCAGTG
GTCTTAAGGTTGAAGTGTGGTTCAGGGCCAGTGCATATTAGTGGACAGCACTTAGTAGCTGTGGAGGAAG
ATGCAGAGTCAGAAGATGAAGAGGAGGAGGATGTGAAGCTTGCTGCTGATGAAGATGATGACGATGATGA
TGAAGAGGATGATGATGAAGATGATGATGATGATGATTTTGATGATGAGGAAGCTGAAGAAAAAGCGCCA
GTGAAGAAATCTATACGAGATACTCCAGCCAAAAATGCACAAAAGTCAAATCAGAATGGAAAAGACTCAA
AACCATCATCAACACCAAGATCAAAAGGACAAGAATCCTTCAAGAAACAGGAAAAAACTCCTAAAACACC
AAAAGGACCTAGTTCTGTAGAAGACATTAAAGCAAAAATGCAAGCAAGTATAGAAAAAGGTGGTTCTCTT
CCCAAAGTGGAAGCCAAATTCATCAATTATGTGAAGAATTGCTTCCGGATGACTGACCAAGAGGCTATTC
AAGATCTCTGGCAGTGGAAGGAAGTCTCTTTAAGGATCCACCGGATCTAGATAACTGATCATAATCAGCC
ATACCACATTTGTAGAGGTTTNCTGTTAACTCCCTCC
